Addgene plasmid #128365: pPEE22
Purpose: (Empty Backbone) Dominant marker in Cryptococcus neoformans. Targets DNA constructs to a Safe Haven Site 6, a small gene-free region. Contains the amdS2 counterselectable marker.
Depositing lab: James Fraser. Depositing organization: University of Queensland. Publication: amdS as a dominant recyclable marker in Cryptococcus neoformans. Erpf PE, Stephenson CJ, Fraser JA. Fungal Genet Biol. 2019 Jun 17;131:103241. doi: 10.1016/j.fgb.2019.103241. PubMed 31220607.
Backbone
  Vector backbone: pBlueScript II SK(-)
  Backbone manufacturer: Stratagene
  Vector type: Unspecified
  Selectable markers: Acetamide, Fluoroacetamide
Growth in bacteria
  Bacterial resistance: Ampicillin, 100 μg/mL
  Growth temperature: 37°C
  Growth strain: DH5alpha
  Copy number: High Copy
Gene/Insert
  Gene/Insert name: Acetamidase (amdS)
  Species: Synthetic
  Promoter: TEF1
  Cloning method: Gibson Cloning
Terms and licenses: Academic/Nonprofit Terms; Industry Terms: Not Available to Industry
Depositor comments: Contains the Safe Haven Site 6 sequence (CNAG_04586 - CNAG_04585) in the backbone of pBluescript II SK- to enable integration into the C. neoformans genome via homologous recombination, in addition to a linker sequence containing multiple rare-cutting restriction enzyme cut sites to facilitate linearization prior to biolistic transformation. Importantly, as the Safe Haven and marker fragments were inserted into the pBluescript II SK- backbone in place of the f1 origin of replication, each plasmid still retains the original multicloning site and blue/white screening capabilities. Linearization of the safe haven constructs is made possible by the inclusion of a linker containing cut sites for three rare cutting restriction enzymes, BaeI, AscI and PacI. To use the vectors, the gene of interest is subcloned into the standard pBluescript II SK- multicloning site.
How to cite: pPEE22 was a gift from James Fraser (Addgene plasmid # 128365 ; http://n2t.net/addgene:128365 ; RRID:Addgene_128365)
