[The description below was written by a language model from this plasmid's Addgene catalogue record and pLannotate feature annotations shown in this document.]
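Description:
pPEE22 is an empty integrative vector for the fungal pathogen Cryptococcus neoformans, built on the pBluescript II SK(-) backbone. In E. coli it is maintained at high copy from the ColE1/pUC-type origin and selected with ampicillin through the bla gene. The Cryptococcus-specific modules were assembled by Gibson cloning into the position normally occupied by the f1 origin, of which only short fragments remain in the annotated 7,725 nt sequence. Because of this placement, the original pBluescript multiple cloning site, flanked by T3 and T7 promoters and embedded in the lac promoter/operator–lacZα region, is intact, so a gene of interest can be subcloned there with blue/white screening.

The payload has two parts. The first is the amdS2 marker, a synthetic acetamidase (amdS) coding sequence, annotated as the Aspergillus nidulans enzyme, expressed from a TEF1 promoter. It acts as a dominant marker by allowing growth on acetamide, and it can be counterselected with fluoroacetamide, which makes the marker recyclable. The second is the Safe Haven Site 6 sequence, a small gene-free region lying between CNAG_04586 and CNAG_04585, which directs homologous recombination of the construct into a neutral genomic location. A linker carrying sites for the rare cutters BaeI, AscI and PacI allows the plasmid to be linearized before biolistic transformation. The automated feature table does not annotate the safe haven arms, the TEF1 promoter or any terminator for the marker, and the very short PGK poly(A) hit is probably a spurious match. The vector is typically used for complementation or expression constructs that need stable, single-site genomic integration.
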