Features (pLannotate 1.2.2; 15 found; start..end, strand, type, name):
    691..707     +  polyA_signal   PGK poly(A) signal (fragment): mouse phosphoglycerate kinase 1 polyadenylation signal
    765..781     -  rep_origin     f1 ori (fragment): f1 bacteriophage origin of replication; arrow indicates direction of (+) strand synthesis
    808..912     +  promoter       AmpR promoter: bla
    913..1773    +  CDS            AmpR: β-lactamase; bla; confers resistance to ampicillin, carbenicillin, and related antibiotics
   1944..2532    +  rep_origin     ori: high-copy-number ColE1/pMB1/pBR322/pUC origin of replication
   2715..2807    +  CDS            lacI (fragment): lac repressor; lacI; The lac repressor binds to the lac operator to inhibit transcription in E. coli. This inhibition can be relieved by adding lactose or isopropyl-β-D-thiogalactopyranoside (IPTG).
   2820..2841    +  protein_bind   CAP binding site: CAP binding activates transcription in the presence of cAMP. E. coli catabolite activator protein
   2856..2886    +  promoter       lac promoter: promoter for the E. coli lac operon
   2894..2910    +  protein_bind   lac operator: The lac repressor binds to the lac operator to inhibit transcription in E. coli. This inhibition can be relieved by adding lactose or isopropyl-β-D-thiogalactopyranoside (IPTG). lac repressor encoded by lacI
   2955..2973    +  promoter       T3 promoter: promoter for bacteriophage T3 RNA polymerase
   2986..3093    +  misc_feature   MCS: pBluescript multiple cloning site
   3102..3120    -  promoter       T7 promoter: promoter for bacteriophage T7 RNA polymerase
   3128..3283    +  CDS            lacZα (fragment): LacZα fragment of β-galactosidase; lacZ fragment
   3287..3418    -  rep_origin     M13 ori (fragment): M13 bacteriophage origin of replication; arrow indicates direction of (+) strand synthesis
   4654..6300    +  CDS            amdS: acetamidase from Aspergillus nidulans; amdS; confers ability to process acetamide for selection in fungal cells
>Addgene plasmid #128365 | pPEE22 | addgene full sequence | sequence record 254576 | Addgene NGS Result
CCTTACGCGAATTGGAGGGGTCGAGCCACATACAGGAAACAGGAGAGTGTAAACTTTTGGGTTGGCACGC
TGCTCGGTAATCGGGTTCGGGAGAGGATCGGATTCGGGAGAGATTCCAATTTGTAACACTACGAGTACCG
CGCGATGACCGACAATATCTGAGCGCAAATTGCAAACCTTACGGCTTGTTTTCAATCTTCAAACACCTCC
CAGGCCCTAGATTCCACGTTCCACGTACGCACTCACGCACATTCCAGTGTTTACGATGCGACATACGCGT
GAGTGTTTGGAATTCCGGAAGAATATCGTTGCAAACCTCTCACCACAAATGCTGCAAACGCAGCTGGCAG
TTACTTAAGGGATCAGTGGTGAGTGGCAAATAAGCAAGGAAAAATCGGCATGAACTTCCGAATCTTTTGA
TTCTTGCACTCATCCTTCATCCTTCATTCGTCGCTTGTCCTCTATGAGCTTTGCGTTTCATCAGCTCTTC
GGCGGGGCTGCTCTCAAACCTTGTACGAATGCCCCACAACCATCAGCTGCCTGATAATGGTTATGTAAGA
ACGCGGGAGGTTTCAAGGCGGCGGCGGCGTTGGGCTGAAAAAAAAGAAAAAAAAAAGAAGAAAAGAAAAG
AAAAAACAGCCTCCAATTAACGTTCTTTCAAAAAGACTTGTAGCCCTGCCTTCTTATTGTTCATTGTTTT
TCTCTTGTTGCCTTGTAACCTCACTTTGGCGATTATGTATCGAATACATCATTTAAATAGGCCTGCCGCT
ACAGGGCGCGTCAGGTGGCACTTTTCGGGGAAATGTGCGCGGAACCCCTATTTGTTTATTTTTCTAAATA
CATTCAAATATGTATCCGCTCATGAGACAATAACCCTGATAAATGCTTCAATAATATTGAAAAAGGAAGA
GTATGAGTATTCAACATTTCCGTGTCGCCCTTATTCCCTTTTTTGCGGCATTTTGCCTTCCTGTTTTTGC
TCACCCAGAAACGCTGGTGAAAGTAAAAGATGCTGAAGATCAGTTGGGTGCACGAGTGGGTTACATCGAA
CTGGATCTCAACAGCGGTAAGATCCTTGAGAGTTTTCGCCCCGAAGAACGTTTTCCAATGATGAGCACTT
TTAAAGTTCTGCTATGTGGCGCGGTATTATCCCGTATTGACGCCGGGCAAGAGCAACTCGGTCGCCGCAT
ACACTATTCTCAGAATGACTTGGTTGAGTACTCACCAGTCACAGAAAAGCATCTTACGGATGGCATGACA
GTAAGAGAATTATGCAGTGCTGCCATAACCATGAGTGATAACACTGCGGCCAACTTACTTCTGACAACGA
TCGGAGGACCGAAGGAGCTAACCGCTTTTTTGCACAACATGGGGGATCATGTAACTCGCCTTGATCGTTG
GGAACCGGAGCTGAATGAAGCCATACCAAACGACGAGCGTGACACCACGATGCCTGTAGCAATGGCAACA
ACGTTGCGCAAACTATTAACTGGCGAACTACTTACTCTAGCTTCCCGGCAACAATTAATAGACTGGATGG
AGGCGGATAAAGTTGCAGGACCACTTCTGCGCTCGGCCCTTCCGGCTGGCTGGTTTATTGCTGATAAATC
TGGAGCCGGTGAGCGTGGGTCTCGCGGTATCATTGCAGCACTGGGGCCAGATGGTAAGCCCTCCCGTATC
GTAGTTATCTACACGACGGGGAGTCAGGCAACTATGGATGAACGAAATAGACAGATCGCTGAGATAGGTG
CCTCACTGATTAAGCATTGGTAACTGTCAGACCAAGTTTACTCATATATACTTTAGATTGATTTAAAACT
TCATTTTTAATTTAAAAGGATCTAGGTGAAGATCCTTTTTGATAATCTCATGACCAAAATCCCTTAACGT
GAGTTTTCGTTCCACTGAGCGTCAGACCCCGTAGAAAAGATCAAAGGATCTTCTTGAGATCCTTTTTTTC
TGCGCGTAATCTGCTGCTTGCAAACAAAAAAACCACCGCTACCAGCGGTGGTTTGTTTGCCGGATCAAGA
GCTACCAACTCTTTTTCCGAAGGTAACTGGCTTCAGCAGAGCGCAGATACCAAATACTGTTCTTCTAGTG
TAGCCGTAGTTAGGCCACCACTTCAAGAACTCTGTAGCACCGCCTACATACCTCGCTCTGCTAATCCTGT
TACCAGTGGCTGCTGCCAGTGGCGATAAGTCGTGTCTTACCGGGTTGGACTCAAGACGATAGTTACCGGA
TAAGGCGCAGCGGTCGGGCTGAACGGGGGGTTCGTGCACACAGCCCAGCTTGGAGCGAACGACCTACACC
GAACTGAGATACCTACAGCGTGAGCTATGAGAAAGCGCCACGCTTCCCGAAGGGAGAAAGGCGGACAGGT
ATCCGGTAAGCGGCAGGGTCGGAACAGGAGAGCGCACGAGGGAGCTTCCAGGGGGAAACGCCTGGTATCT
TTATAGTCCTGTCGGGTTTCGCCACCTCTGACTTGAGCGTCGATTTTTGTGATGCTCGTCAGGGGGGCGG
AGCCTATGGAAAAACGCCAGCAACGCGGCCTTTTTACGGTTCCTGGCCTTTTGCTGGCCTTTTGCTCACA
TGTTCTTTCCTGCGTTATCCCCTGATTCTGTGGATAACCGTATTACCGCCTTTGAGTGAGCTGATACCGC
TCGCCGCAGCCGAACGACCGAGCGCAGCGAGTCAGTGAGCGAGGAAGCGGAAGAGCGCCCAATACGCAAA
CCGCCTCTCCCCGCGCGTTGGCCGATTCATTAATGCAGCTGGCACGACAGGTTTCCCGACTGGAAAGCGG
GCAGTGAGCGCAACGCAATTAATGTGAGTTAGCTCACTCATTAGGCACCCCAGGCTTTACACTTTATGCT
TCCGGCTCGTATGTTGTGTGGAATTGTGAGCGGATAACAATTTCACACAGGAAACAGCTATGACCATGAT
TACGCCAAGCGCGCAATTAACCCTCACTAAAGGGAACAAAAGCTGGAGCTCCACCGCGGTGGCGGCCGCT
CTAGAACTAGTGGATCCCCCGGGCTGCAGGAATTCGATATCAAGCTTATCGATACCGTCGACCTCGAGGG
GGGGCCCGGTACCCAATTCGCCCTATAGTGAGTCGTATTACGCGCGCTCACTGGCCGTCGTTTTACAACG
TCGTGACTGGGAAAACCCTGGCGTTACCCAACTTAATCGCCTTGCAGCACATCCCCCTTTCGCCAGCTGG
CGTAATAGCGAAGAGGCCCGCACCGATCGCCCTTCCCAACAGTTGCGCAGCCTGAATGGCGAATGGAAAT
TGTAAGCGTTAATATTTTGTTAAAATTCGCGTTAAATTTTTGTTAAATCAGCTCATTTTTTTAACCAATA
GGCCGAAATCGGCAAAATCCCTTATAAATCAAAAGAATAGACCGAGATAGGGTTGAGTCCATGGCGGCCG
CCATTCTATGCTATACGGTACAAGATTGTGGCTACTATGCAAGCTCCATAGCGAATGATCTTACACTGAC
CTTGTCGACCGTTCTGAATGATTAACAATGGTCGCAAGTGTGGTTGACCCACCTGCGGGCGCTTCTTAAC
TATCTATCATCGGTATGTCAAGTATCACACCCTTTAAACAAAAGAATAAGAGCATAATACAGCAGTCTCA
TCATGGCAACCCTTCGCGCAATGTACAAAAAGCAGCCAGAAGCCCCCACGCACAAGCAATAATGTCGTGT
TCTACCCTGCCATGAACAAGCGTCATGGCCATTAGCGAACGCCCCAATATTCAGCCCCATTCGCCAAGCA
AGTTGCCTCGCCCCCTTCCCAGAAGATCATGGGCATCTCGTCTTCTTCTAATTTCGCATTTTGTGAAGCT
CCATTCATGCACGTCGGCTTCTGGACGACTCTTATCATATGCATTGGCCTGCTCGGTGTGAGGATGAGCC
ACTCCCACATGTTTAGACGGCAGGGGCCTCTTGCCACCCGTTGAATTTTTGGTGCGAAGACGTGCCTGGG
AACGACCTCCACTTTAAATTTCTCCGTTGTTGCGGTCGCTCCATCCTCCTCACATTTCTTGCCTCCTAAG
TCCCATGTGCCACACTCGGTGAAAAACGGAGTTTGATACGGATGAAATTTCCAGTGAGCTTTTCACATTC
TGGAGGTTTCGAAAAAAATTGTGGGATTTTCTGAATTAATCCGAGAATCCGCCCTGCCCATCAACCGGAA
AGAATTAAATCCCTCGCACATTCCTTTCTCCCACCACCTTCTTTATCTCTACATTCTTTAACCAAAACAC
CTAGGTGAGTACCCAAAGTCTTTTGACACCTTTGAAAATCCGCGCCAGTCGTAGGGCACGTAAAACAATT
CTCGCTGGTGGCTTCTGCAGGTGAAGTCGGGGCAGAGTGGAGCTGAGCATGGTCGACCACCCACATCATT
CTGTCTTGTTTTTGGCGATGTCTTCCATGCTTTTGCCCTCATCTGTTGCGTCGACTGCAGAGTACTGTTT
TGCCACTACTGAGCTCAACATGGGCTTGTGTGTGGTGAAGAAAAAAATTTGGTGGCTCTTGAAAATTTTC
AACCCATCGGATACATGCCCTTCCAACTCACAACGCCCTAACACTTTATTGTCCTATCATTGCCTCTTCG
CACATGCTAACGATCTCCACAGAAAACTTCAAAATGCCTCAATCCTGGGAAGAACTGGCCGCTGATAAGC
GCGCCCGCCTCGCAAAAACCATCCCTGATGAATGGAAAGTCCAGACGCTGCCTGCGGAAGACAGCGTTAT
TGATTTCCCAAAGAAATCGGGGATCCTTTCAGAGGCCGAACTGAAGATCACAGAGGCCTCCGCTGCAGAT
CTTGTGTCCAAGCTGGCGGCCGGAGAGTTGACCTCGGTGGAAGTTACGCTAGCATTCTGTAAACGGGCAG
CAATCGCCCAGCAGTTAACAAACTGCGCCCACGAGTTCTTCCCTGACGCCGCTCTCGCGCAGGCAAGGGA
ACTCGATGAATACTACGCAAAGCACAAGAGACCCGTTGGTCCACTCCATGGCCTCCCCATCTCTCTCAAA
GACCAGCTTCGAGTCAAGGGCTACGAAACATCAATGGGCTACATCTCATGGCTAAACAAGTACGACGAAG
GGGACTCGGTTCTGACAACCATGCTCCGCAAAGCCGGTGCCGTCTTCTACGTCAAGACCTCTGTCCCGCA
GACCCTGATGGTCTGCGAGACAGTCAACAACATCATCGGGCGCACCGTCAACCCACGCAACAAGAACTGG
TCGTGCGGCGGCAGTTCCGGTGGTGAGGGTGCGATCGTTGGGATTCGTGGTGGCGTCATCGGTGTAGGAA
CGGATATCGGTGGCTCGATTCGAGTGCCGGCCGCGTTCAACTTCCTGTACGGTCTAAGGCCGAGTCATGG
GCGGCTGCCGTATGCAAAGATGGCGAACAGCATGGAGGGTCAGGAGACGGTGCACAGCGTTGTCGGGCCG
ATTACGCACTCTGTTGAGGACCTCCGCCTCTTCACCAAATCCGTCCTCGGTCAGGAGCCATGGAAATACG
ACTCCAAGGTCATCCCCATGCCCTGGCGCCAGTCCGAGTCGGACATTATTGCCTCCAAGATCAAGAACGG
CGGGCTCAATATCGGCTACTACAACTTCGACGGCAATGTCCTTCCACACCCTCCTATCCTGCGCGGCGTG
GAAACCACCGTCGCCGCACTCGCCAAAGCCGGTCACACCGTGACCCCGTGGACGCCATACAAGCACGATT
TCGGCCACGATCTCATCTCCCATATCTACGCGGCTGACGGCAGCGCCGACGTAATGCGCGATATCAGTGC
ATCCGGCGAGCCGGCGATTCCAAATATCAAAGACCTACTGAACCCGAACATCAAAGCTGTTAACATGAAC
GAGCTCTGGGACACGCATCTCCAGAAGTGGAATTACCAGATGGAGTACCTTGAGAAATGGCGGGAGGCTG
AAGAAAAGGCCGGGAAGGAACTGGACGCCATCATCGCGCCGATTACGCCTACCGCTGCGGTACGGCATGA
CCAGTTCCGGTACTATGGGTATGCCTCTGTGATCAACCTGCTGGATTTCACGAGCGTGGTTGTTCCGGTT
ACCTTTGCGGATAAGAACATCGATAAGAAGAATGAGAGTTTCAAGGCGGTTAGTGAGCTTGATGCCCTCG
TGCAGGAAGAGTATGATCCGGAGGCGTACCATGGGGCACCGGTTGCAGTGCAGGTTATCGGACGGAGACT
CAGTGAAGAGAGGACGTTGGCGATTGCAGAGGAAGTGGGGAAGTTGCTGGGAAATGTGGTGACTCCATAG
AAGGTTGAGCGCGTAATAGTGGGTTGGTCTTGTCTCTATCCATTCATCTGTGAGACATACTGATTTCAAC
TTTTTCATCAGATAATAAGGATGGTGTGAGATAAGCAAGGCTGGGTTATGAGGTTTGGGACTAGATGGTG
TTTCGCGTCTAAAGGTGAGTCTTCGTTGGTTCAATCACATTGATCTGATCGCTGATCAATTGTCAGCCTC
TGAATGTGCTCTTGAAGAAAATGGTTGTCTGTAAGAATCCAGAACCAAAAACGGTCATTTCAAGTATGTA
TCCTCCGTGAAGTTCCTTTAGCTCTTGCTAATATTGGACTTTAGCGTGCTTTAGCCAAAGACAGGGTCGC
GAGGTTAAGAGGATGGGCCAGGAAAAATCTAAGTTAGATTTGTCACACAAAGAAAAAGATTGTCTCAGTT
TTGGTTTTGTTTGGTTTGATTTATGCATAGGAAATATTTATGATCGAAATCACTCATTTCCTGCTTCGTA
AATATCATCTACTATATGCTTCGTAAATGTCCATCTCCTACATATTGTGGATATGATAAATGCAATCCTC
TCGTCTACACTCTCGGCTTATGCCTTTGTCTTCTTTGCGCTCCTTTTAGCCTTCTTTTTATTCCTAGTCT
TCAAGCCCATCTACGTATAACATGGGAAAGCCCTTCAAGAGGTAATGCCAGGCAGTGGTTCAGCGTTATT
TGTTATCTTGACGCCGGCACTGCAGCTCTTTTTTCAACTGACGAGCAATAACGGCAACTGATGACAGACG
ACGGACTGACCAACAAAGACCAACGGCAGAAGATGATGCAAAAAGCGAGAACATCCATCAGCGCATTGAT
GTTGTTCTTGCCAATGCTGAGTTTCATGACCTATTTTGGCTTTCCAAGGACGTATAAGTCCAATCGTGGC
TTGCAACGAAGACCAAGTTGATCGACGCTTTTAATCTGCGAACACACCTTTCCAATTCGATCTATCCTCC
TTCAATCGATCACGCAACGTAAACCAGCCTGGTATTCCACAATGGCTTAGTCGAATTCACTATCTTGTCT
GCAATGGTGTTCCTTTCTACGCTAAACTTTAATTCCCATTATCTCCCTAGTTATCCAACCTTATTACAAC
AATGGAACCTCCCAGTGGACATACGGTACAGGCATGGTGGTTTCATAAATAAGAGTCTGCAACCTTCTGC
CAGCATAGTCGCCCATTATTCGTTATGCTGAGCTTGAGTAAGACAGATATTCCCAATATCATGTTCCATT
ATTAGTTTCTTGTGAGTTATGTGCTGGCTTATCCACATGGATTTGTTTGAGGCTTGCCAGACAAACCCTT
CGTTTTTTCTTCATCTTTCATTTTTCTTCGGCCATCAGCAGCTTGACACACCCATGGGGACCGAGCTTTA
ATTAACACAAGTATCGTGGCGCGCC
